Addgene plasmid #228296: pMT960
Purpose: 2,4-Diacetylphloroglucinol (DAPG)-regulatable EGFP expression
Depositing lab: Jun Ishii. Depositing organization: Kobe University. Publication: Designing strong inducible synthetic promoters in yeasts. Tominaga M, Shima Y, Nozaki K, Ito Y, Someda M, Shoya Y, Hashii N, Obata C, Matsumoto-Kitano M, Suematsu K, Matsukawa T, Hosoya K, Hashiba N, Kondo A, Ishii J. Nat Commun. 2024 Dec 19;15(1):10653. doi: 10.1038/s41467-024-54865-z. PubMed 39702268.
Backbone
  Vector backbone: pUC19
  Vector type: Yeast Expression, Synthetic Biology
  Selectable markers: Hygromycin
Growth in bacteria
  Bacterial resistance: Ampicillin, 100 μg/mL
  Growth temperature: 37°C
  Growth strain: DH5alpha
  Copy number: High Copy
Gene/Insert
  Gene/Insert name: EGFP
  Species: Synthetic; Aequorea victoria
  Promoter: 2,4-Diacetylphloroglucinol-regulatable synthetic promoter (KpPhl1.4)
  Cloning method: Ligation Independent Cloning
Terms and licenses: Academic/Nonprofit Terms; Industry Terms: Not Available to Industry
How to cite: pMT960 was a gift from Jun Ishii (Addgene plasmid # 228296 ; http://n2t.net/addgene:228296 ; RRID:Addgene_228296)
