[The description below was written by a language model from this plasmid's Addgene catalogue record and pLannotate feature annotations shown in this document.]
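Description:
pMT960 is a 7.2 kb yeast expression and synthetic-biology plasmid built on pUC19, designed for EGFP expression that can be regulated by 2,4-diacetylphloroglucinol (DAPG). In E. coli it is maintained at high copy through the ColE1/pUC origin and selected with ampicillin via the bla gene and its promoter. Leftover pUC19 sequences (lac promoter and operator, CAP site, lacZα and lacI fragments, multiple cloning site remnants, bom and rop fragments) are annotated around the inserted cassettes. No yeast replication origin is annotated, which would be consistent with chromosomal integration, although the record does not say how the plasmid is maintained in yeast.

The reporter cassette places EGFP downstream of the synthetic DAPG-regulatable promoter KpPhl1.4. The feature table detects only a roughly 200 bp fragment of the Pichia pastoris (Komagataella phaffii) AOX1 promoter directly upstream of EGFP, suggesting an AOX1-derived core region within the synthetic promoter; the DAPG-responsive operator elements themselves are not annotated. Transcription ends at the AOX1 terminator, preceded by a short piece of AOX1 coding sequence. No DAPG-responsive regulator protein is annotated on this plasmid, so that component is presumably supplied separately.

A second cassette expresses the hygromycin phosphotransferase gene hph from a TEF1 promoter fragment with a CYC1 terminator fragment, providing hygromycin selection in yeast. A complete Saccharomyces cerevisiae ARG4 (argininosuccinate lyase) coding sequence with a neighbouring DED81 fragment is also present; its role, whether as an auxotrophic marker or otherwise, is not stated. The construct serves as a fluorescent readout for characterising strong inducible synthetic promoters in yeast.
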