Features (pLannotate 1.2.2; 22 found; start..end, strand, type, name):
     96..200     +  promoter       AmpR promoter: bla
    201..1061    +  CDS            AmpR: β-lactamase; bla; confers resistance to ampicillin, carbenicillin, and related antibiotics
   1232..1820    +  rep_origin     ori: high-copy-number ColE1/pMB1/pBR322/pUC origin of replication
   2003..2095    +  CDS            lacI (fragment): lac repressor; lacI; The lac repressor binds to the lac operator to inhibit transcription in E. coli. This inhibition can be relieved by adding lactose or isopropyl-β-D-thiogalactopyranoside (IPTG).
   2108..2129    +  protein_bind   CAP binding site: CAP binding activates transcription in the presence of cAMP. E. coli catabolite activator protein
   2144..2174    +  promoter       lac promoter: promoter for the E. coli lac operon
   2182..2198    +  protein_bind   lac operator: The lac repressor binds to the lac operator to inhibit transcription in E. coli. This inhibition can be relieved by adding lactose or isopropyl-β-D-thiogalactopyranoside (IPTG). lac repressor encoded by lacI
   2243..2311    +  CDS            DED81 (fragment): SYNC_SACPA - Protein inferred from homology: Swiss-Prot protein existence level 3. From Saccharomyces paradoxus (Yeast) (Saccharomyces douglasii).
   2503..3867    +  CDS            ARG4: ARLY_YEAST - Experimental evidence at protein level: Swiss-Prot protein existence level 1. From Saccharomyces cerevisiae (strain ATCC 204508 / S288c) (Baker's yeast).
   3877..3900    -  misc_feature   MCS (fragment): pUC18/19 multiple cloning site
   3941..4147    +  promoter       AOX1 promoter (fragment): Pichia pastoris AOX1; inducible promoter, regulated by methanol
   4154..4870    +  CDS            EGFP: EGFP is a basic (constitutively fluorescent) green fluorescent protein published in 1996, derived from Aequorea victoria. It is reported to be a rapidly-maturing weak dimer with moderate acid sensitivity.
   4879..4944    +  CDS            AOX1 (fragment): ALOX1_KOMPC - Experimental evidence at protein level: Swiss-Prot protein existence level 1. Major isoform of alcohol oxidase, which catalyzes the oxidation of methanol to formaldehyde and hydrogen peroxide, the first step in the methanol utilization pathway of methylotrophic yeasts. From Komagataella phaffii (strain ATCC 76273 / CBS 7435 / CECT 11047 / NRRL Y-11430 / Wegner 21-1) (Yeast) (Pichia pastoris).
   4948..5194    +  terminator     AOX1 terminator: Pichia pastoris AOX1; transcription terminator for AOX1
   5215..5240    -  misc_feature   MCS (fragment): pUC18/19 multiple cloning site
   5239..5577    +  promoter       TEF1 promoter (fragment): S. cerevisiae TEF1; promoter for EF-1α
   5591..6613    +  CDS            hph: KHYB_ECOLX - Experimental evidence at protein level: Swiss-Prot protein existence level 1. The aminoglycoside phosphotransferases achieve inactivation of their antibiotic substrates by phosphorylation. Only phosphorylates hygromycin and closely related compounds such as demethyl analogs and destomycin. From Escherichia coli.
   6628..6741    +  terminator     CYC1 terminator (fragment): S. cerevisiae CYC1; transcription terminator for CYC1
   6744..6801    -  CDS            lacI (fragment): lac repressor; lacI; The lac repressor binds to the lac operator to inhibit transcription in E. coli. This inhibition can be relieved by adding lactose or isopropyl-β-D-thiogalactopyranoside (IPTG).
   6819..6976    +  CDS            lacZα (fragment): LacZα fragment of β-galactosidase; lacZ fragment
   6982..7081    -  misc_feature   bom (fragment): basis of mobility region from pBR322
   7183..1       -  CDS            rop (fragment) (across the origin): Rop protein, which maintains plasmids at low copy number; rop
>Addgene plasmid #228296 | pMT960 | addgene full sequence | sequence record 457097 | Addgene NGS Result
GACGAAAGGGCCTCGTGATACGCCTATTTTTATAGGTTAATGTCATGATAATAATGGTTTCTTAGACGTC
AGGTGGCACTTTTCGGGGAAATGTGCGCGGAACCCCTATTTGTTTATTTTTCTAAATACATTCAAATATG
TATCCGCTCATGAGACAATAACCCTGATAAATGCTTCAATAATATTGAAAAAGGAAGAGTATGAGTATTC
AACATTTCCGTGTCGCCCTTATTCCCTTTTTTGCGGCATTTTGCCTTCCTGTTTTTGCTCACCCAGAAAC
GCTGGTGAAAGTAAAAGATGCTGAAGATCAGTTGGGTGCACGAGTGGGTTACATCGAACTGGATCTCAAC
AGCGGTAAGATCCTTGAGAGTTTTCGCCCCGAAGAACGTTTTCCAATGATGAGCACTTTTAAAGTTCTGC
TATGTGGCGCGGTATTATCCCGTATTGACGCCGGGCAAGAGCAACTCGGTCGCCGCATACACTATTCTCA
GAATGACTTGGTTGAGTACTCACCAGTCACAGAAAAGCATCTTACGGATGGCATGACAGTAAGAGAATTA
TGCAGTGCTGCCATAACCATGAGTGATAACACTGCGGCCAACTTACTTCTGACAACGATCGGAGGACCGA
AGGAGCTAACCGCTTTTTTGCACAACATGGGGGATCATGTAACTCGCCTTGATCGTTGGGAACCGGAGCT
GAATGAAGCCATACCAAACGACGAGCGTGACACCACGATGCCTGTAGCAATGGCAACAACGTTGCGCAAA
CTATTAACTGGCGAACTACTTACTCTAGCTTCCCGGCAACAATTAATAGACTGGATGGAGGCGGATAAAG
TTGCAGGACCACTTCTGCGCTCGGCCCTTCCGGCTGGCTGGTTTATTGCTGATAAATCTGGAGCCGGTGA
GCGTGGGTCTCGCGGTATCATTGCAGCACTGGGGCCAGATGGTAAGCCCTCCCGTATCGTAGTTATCTAC
ACGACGGGGAGTCAGGCAACTATGGATGAACGAAATAGACAGATCGCTGAGATAGGTGCCTCACTGATTA
AGCATTGGTAACTGTCAGACCAAGTTTACTCATATATACTTTAGATTGATTTAAAACTTCATTTTTAATT
TAAAAGGATCTAGGTGAAGATCCTTTTTGATAATCTCATGACCAAAATCCCTTAACGTGAGTTTTCGTTC
CACTGAGCGTCAGACCCCGTAGAAAAGATCAAAGGATCTTCTTGAGATCCTTTTTTTCTGCGCGTAATCT
GCTGCTTGCAAACAAAAAAACCACCGCTACCAGCGGTGGTTTGTTTGCCGGATCAAGAGCTACCAACTCT
TTTTCCGAAGGTAACTGGCTTCAGCAGAGCGCAGATACCAAATACTGTTCTTCTAGTGTAGCCGTAGTTA
GGCCACCACTTCAAGAACTCTGTAGCACCGCCTACATACCTCGCTCTGCTAATCCTGTTACCAGTGGCTG
CTGCCAGTGGCGATAAGTCGTGTCTTACCGGGTTGGACTCAAGACGATAGTTACCGGATAAGGCGCAGCG
GTCGGGCTGAACGGGGGGTTCGTGCACACAGCCCAGCTTGGAGCGAACGACCTACACCGAACTGAGATAC
CTACAGCGTGAGCTATGAGAAAGCGCCACGCTTCCCGAAGGGAGAAAGGCGGACAGGTATCCGGTAAGCG
GCAGGGTCGGAACAGGAGAGCGCACGAGGGAGCTTCCAGGGGGAAACGCCTGGTATCTTTATAGTCCTGT
CGGGTTTCGCCACCTCTGACTTGAGCGTCGATTTTTGTGATGCTCGTCAGGGGGGCGGAGCCTATGGAAA
AACGCCAGCAACGCGGCCTTTTTACGGTTCCTGGCCTTTTGCTGGCCTTTTGCTCACATGTTCTTTCCTG
CGTTATCCCCTGATTCTGTGGATAACCGTATTACCGCCTTTGAGTGAGCTGATACCGCTCGCCGCAGCCG
AACGACCGAGCGCAGCGAGTCAGTGAGCGAGGAAGCGGAAGAGCGCCCAATACGCAAACCGCCTCTCCCC
GCGCGTTGGCCGATTCATTAATGCAGCTGGCACGACAGGTTTCCCGACTGGAAAGCGGGCAGTGAGCGCA
ACGCAATTAATGTGAGTTAGCTCACTCATTAGGCACCCCAGGCTTTACACTTTATGCTTCCGGCTCGTAT
GTTGTGTGGAATTGTGAGCGGATAACAATTTCACACAGGAAACAGCTATGACCATGATTACGCCGCTAGC
CATGGTTGTGCGACAGATTCACTGTGAAAGACTGTTCATTATACCCACGTTTCACTGGGAGATGTAAGCC
TTAGGTGTTTTACCCTGATTAGATAATACAATAACCAACAGAAATACGAGAATCTAAACTAATTTCGATG
ATTCATTTTTCTTTTTACCGCGCTGCCTCTTTTGGCAATTCTTTCACCTATATTCTACCTTCTCTTTCCT
TTTGTTCTAAACTTATTACCAGCTATCTATGTCGAATCAAGAAGAAGGACTTAAACTGTGGGGTGGCAGG
TTTACTGGGGCTACTGACCCCTTGATGGATTTGTATAACGCTTCCTTACCTTACGACAAGAAAATGTACA
AGGTGGATTTAGAAGGAACAAAAGTTTACACTGAGGGCCTGGAGAAAATTAATTTGCTAACTAAAGACGA
ACTAAGTGAGATTCATCGTGGTCTCAAATTGATTGAAGCAGAGTGGGCAGAAGGGAAGTTTGTTGAGAAG
CCAGGGGATGAGGATATTCACACTGCTAATGAACGTCGCTTGGGTGAGTTGATTGGTCGTGGAATCTCTG
GTAAGGTTCATACCGGAAGGTCTAGAAATGATCAAGTTGCCACTGATATGCGGTTGTATGTCAGAGACAA
TCTAACTCAGTTGGCTGACTATCTGAAGCAGTTCATTCAAGTAATCATCAAGAGAGCTGAACAGGAAATA
GACGTCTTGATGCCCGGTTATACTCACTTGCAAAGAGCTCAACCAATCAGATGGTCTCACTGGTTGAGCA
TGTATGCTACCTATTTCACTGAAGATTATGAGAGACTGAATCAAATCGTTAAAAGGTTGAACAAATCCCC
ATTGGGAGCTGGAGCTTTGGCTGGTCATCCTTATGGAATTGATCGTGAATACATTGCTGAGAGATTAGGG
TTTGATTCTGTTATTGGTAATTCTTTGGCCGCTGTTTCAGACAGAGATTTTGTAGTCGAAACCATGTTCT
GGTCTTCGTTGTTTATGAATCATATTTCTCGATTCTCAGAAGATTTGATCATTTACTCCACTGGAGAGTT
TGGATTTATCAAGTTGGCAGATGCTTATTCTACTGGATCTTCTCTGATGCCTCAAAAAAAAAACCCAGAC
TCTTTGGAGTTATTGAGGGGTAAATCTGGTAGATGTTTTGGGGCCTTGGCTGGTTTCCTCATGTCTATTA
AGTCCATTCCGTCAACCTATAACAAAGATATGCAAGAGGATAAGGAGCCTTTATTTGATACTCTAATCAC
TGTAGAGCACTCGATTTTGATAGCATCCGGTGTAGTTTCTACCTTGAACATTGATGCCGAACGAATGAAG
AATGCTCTAACTATGGATATGCTGGCTACAGATCTTGCCGACTATTTAGTTAGAAGGGGAGTTCCATTCA
GAGAAACTCACCACATTTCTGGTGAATGTGTCAGACAAGCCGAGGAGTTGAACCTTTCTGGTATTGATCA
GTTGTCCCTCGAACAATTGAAATCCATTGACTCCCGTTTTGAGGCTGATGTGGCTTCAACGTTTGACTTT
GAAGCCAGTGTTGAAAAAAGAACTGCCACCGGAGGAACTTCTAAGACTGCTGTTTTAAAGCAATTGGATG
CACTGAATGAAAAGCTAGAGTCTTGACTGCAGGTCGACTCTAGAGGATCCTATGTATGATACGAAACGTA
CCGTATCGTTAAGGTAGCGTCGTTCATGATCAAAATTTAACTGTTCTAACCCCTACTTGACAGCAATATA
TAAACAGAAGGAAGCTGCCCTGTCTTAAACCTTTTTTTTTATCATCATTATTAGCTTACTTTCATAATTG
CGACTGGTTCCAATTGACAAGCTTTTGATTTTAACGACTTTTAACGACAACTTGAGAAGATCAAAAAACA
ACTAATTATTCGAAACGACTAGTATGGTTTCTAAGGGTGAAGAGTTGTTCACTGGTGTTGTTCCAATCTT
GGTTGAGTTGGACGGTGACGTTAACGGACACAAGTTCTCTGTTTCTGGTGAAGGTGAGGGTGACGCTACT
TACGGAAAGTTGACTTTGAAGTTCATCTGTACTACTGGTAAGTTGCCAGTTCCATGGCCAACTTTGGTTA
CTACTTTGACTTACGGTGTTCAGTGTTTCTCCAGATACCCAGACCACATGAAGCAGCACGATTTCTTCAA
GTCTGCTATGCCAGAGGGTTACGTTCAAGAGAGAACTATCTTCTTCAAGGACGACGGTAACTACAAGACT
AGAGCTGAGGTTAAGTTCGAGGGTGACACATTGGTTAACAGAATCGAGTTGAAGGGTATCGACTTCAAAG
AGGACGGAAACATCTTGGGTCACAAGTTGGAGTACAACTACAACTCCCACAACGTTTACATCATGGCTGA
CAAGCAGAAGAACGGTATCAAGGTTAACTTCAAGATCAGACACAACATCGAGGACGGTTCCGTTCAATTG
GCTGACCACTACCAACAGAACACTCCAATTGGTGACGGTCCAGTTTTGTTGCCAGACAACCACTACTTGT
CCACTCAATCCGCTTTGTCCAAGGACCCAAACGAGAAGAGAGATCACATGGTTTTGTTGGAGTTCGTTAC
TGCTGCTGGTATCACTTTGGGTATGGACGAGTTGTACAAGTAACTCGAGCCTTAGACATGACTGTTCCTC
AGTTCAAGTTGGGCACTTACGAGAAGACCGGTCTTGCTAGATTCTAATCAAGAGGATGTCAGAATGCCAT
TTGCCTGAGAGATGCAGGCTTCATTTTTGATACTTTTTTATTTGTAACCTATATAGTATAGGATTTTTTT
TGTCATTTTGTTTCTTCTCGTACGAGCTTGCTCCTGATCAGCCTATCTCGCAGCTGATGAATATCTTGTG
GTAGGGGTTTGGGAAAATCATTCGAGTTTGATGTTTTTCTTGGTATTTCCCACTCCTCTTCAGAGTACAG
AAGATTAAGTGAGACGTTCGTTTGTGCAAGCTTAGATCCCCGGGTACCGAGCTCGAATTCGCCGTACCAC
TTCAAAACACCCAAGCACAGCATACTAAATTTCCCCTCTTTCTTCCTCTAGGGTGTCGTTAATTACCCGT
ACTAAAGGTTTGGAAAAGAAAAAAGAGACCGCCTCGTTTCTTTTTCTTCGTCGAAAAAGGCAATAAAAAT
TTTTATCACGTTTCTTTTTCTTGAAAATTTTTTTTTTTGATTTTTTTCTCTTTCGATGACCTCCCATTGA
TATTTAAGTTAATAAACGGTCTTCAATTTCTCAAGTTTCAGTTTCATTTTTCTTGTTCTATTACAACTTT
TTTTACTTCTTGCTCATTAGAAAGAAAGCATAGCAATCTAATCTAAGTTTTAATTACAAAATGAAGAAGC
CAGAGTTGACTGCTACTTCCGTTGAGAAGTTCTTGATCGAGAAGTTCGACTCCGTTTCCGACTTGATGCA
ATTGTCTGAAGGTGAAGAGTCCAGAGCTTTCTCCTTTGACGTTGGTGGTAGAGGTTACGTTTTGAGAGTT
AATTCCTGTGCTGACGGTTTCTACAAGGACAGATACGTTTACAGACACTTCGCTTCCGCTGCTTTGCCAA
TTCCAGAGGTTTTGGACATTGGTGAGTTCTCCGAGTCCTTGACTTACTGTATCTCCAGAAGAGCTCAGGG
AGTTACATTGCAAGACTTGCCAGAAACTGAGTTGCCAGCTGTTTTGCAACCAGTTGCTGAAGCTATGGAC
GCTATTGCTGCTGCTGACTTGTCTCAAACTTCTGGTTTTGGTCCATTCGGTCCACAGGGTATTGGTCAGT
ACACTACTTGGAGAGACTTCATCTGTGCTATCGCTGACCCACATGTTTACCACTGGCAAACTGTTATGGA
CGATACTGTTTCCGCTTCCGTTGCTCAGGCTTTGGACGAATTGATGTTGTGGGCTGAAGATTGTCCTGAG
GTTAGACATTTGGTTCACGCTGACTTCGGTTCCAACAACGTTTTGACTGACAACGGTAGAATCACTGCTG
TTATCGACTGGTCCGAAGCTATGTTCGGTGACTCTCAATACGAGGTTGCTAACATCTTCTTTTGGAGACC
ATGGTTGGCTTGTATGGAACAGCAGACTAGATACTTCGAGAGAAGACACCCAGAATTGGCTGGTTCCCCA
AGATTGAGAGCTTACATGTTGAGAATCGGTTTGGACCAGTTGTACCAGTCCTTGGTTGATGGTAACTTCG
ATGATGCTGCTTGGGCTCAAGGTAGATGTGACGCTATCGTTAGATCCGGTGCTGGTACTGTTGGTAGAAC
TCAGATTGCTAGAAGATCCGCTGCTGTTTGGACTGACGGTTGTGTTGAAGTTTTGGCTGACTCCGGTAAC
AGAAGACCATCCACTAGACCAAGAGCTAAAGAGGTTGGTAGAGTTTAAGTATTAAGAACGTTATTTATAT
TTCAAATTTTTCTTTTTTTTCTCTACAGACGCTGTACGCATGTAACATTATACTGAAAACCTTGCTTGAG
AAGGTTTTGGGACGCTCGAAGATCCAGCTGCATTAATGAATCGGCCAACGCGCGGGGAGAGGCGGTTTGC
GTATTGGGCGCTCTTCCGCTTCCTCGGAATTCACTGGCCGTCGTTTTACAACGTCGTGACTGGGAAAACC
CTGGCGTTACCCAACTTAATCGCCTTGCAGCACATCCCCCTTTCGCCAGCTGGCGTAATAGCGAAGAGGC
CCGCACCGATCGCCCTTCCCAACAGTTGCGCAGCCTGAATGGCGAATGGCGCCTGATGCGGTATTTTCTC
CTTACGCATCTGTGCGGTATTTCACACCGCATATGGTGCACTCTCAGTACAATCTGCTCTGATGCCGCAT
AGTTAAGCCAGCCCCGACACCCGCCAACACCCGCTGACGCGCCCTGACGGGCTTGTCTGCTCCCGGCATC
CGCTTACAGACAAGCTGTGACCGTCTCCGGGAGCTGCATGTGTCAGAGGTTTTCACCGTCATCACCGAAA
CGCGCGA
